Addgene plasmid #193081: SFFV-mCh-GATA2-R362Q
Purpose: constitutive expression of mCherry fused to human Gata2 with mutation R362Q in mammalian cells
Depositing lab: Filipe Pereira. Depositing organization: Center for Neuroscience and Cell Biology, University of Coimbra. Publication: GATA2 mitotic bookmarking is required for definitive haematopoiesis. Silverio-Alves R, Kurochkin I, Rydstrom A, Vazquez Echegaray C, Haider J, Nicholls M, Rode C, Thelaus L, Lindgren AY, Ferreira AG, Brandao R, Larsson J, de Bruijn MFTR, Martin-Gonzalez J, Pereira CF. Nat Commun. 2023 Aug 14;14(1):4645. doi: 10.1038/s41467-023-40391-x. PubMed 37580379.
Backbone
  Vector backbone: SFFV
  Vector type: Mammalian Expression, Lentiviral
Growth in bacteria
  Bacterial resistance: Ampicillin, 100 μg/mL
  Growth temperature: 37°C
  Growth strain: NEB Stable
  Copy number: High Copy
Gene/Insert
  Gene/Insert name: mCh-GATA2-R362Q
  Species: H. sapiens (human)
  Promoter: SFFV
  Cloning method: Ligation Independent Cloning
  Sequencing primers: 5′ CTGCTTCCCGAGCTCTATAA
Terms and licenses: Academic/Nonprofit Terms; Industry Terms: Not Available to Industry
How to cite: SFFV-mCh-GATA2-R362Q was a gift from Filipe Pereira (Addgene plasmid # 193081 ; http://n2t.net/addgene:193081 ; RRID:Addgene_193081)
