[The description below was written by a language model from this plasmid's Addgene catalogue record and pLannotate feature annotations shown in this document.]
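Description:
SFFV-mCh-GATA2-R362Q is a third-generation-style, self-inactivating HIV-1 lentiviral transfer plasmid of about 8.7 kb, built for constitutive expression of a fluorescently tagged mutant transcription factor in mammalian cells. It is propagated in E. coli through a high-copy ColE1/pUC-type origin with ampicillin selection (AmpR, β-lactamase). The backbone also carries an f1 origin and pBluescript-derived remnants (lacZα and lacI fragments, lac promoter/operator, T3 and T7 promoters). No mammalian drug-selection marker is annotated, so transduced cells would be identified by fluorescence.

The viral portion begins with an RSV promoter fused to a truncated 5' LTR, which drives Tat-independent transcription of the genomic RNA in packaging cells. This is followed by the Ψ packaging signal with a gag fragment, the RRE for Rev-dependent nuclear export, and the cPPT/CTS, which aids nuclear import of the reverse-transcribed genome. The internal spleen focus-forming virus (SFFV) LTR promoter, known for strong activity in haematopoietic cells, drives a single fusion reading frame. A red fluorescent protein lies at the N-terminus and is directly followed by human GATA2. The annotation tool labels the fluorophore dTomato, but the catalogue identifies it as mCherry; both derive from Discosoma DsRed, so the label probably reflects sequence similarity. The R362Q substitution is stated in the catalogue entry but is not marked separately in the feature table. A WPRE downstream enhances transcript stability and expression, and the ΔU3 3' LTR inactivates LTR promoter activity after integration. An SV40 poly(A) signal and SV40 origin sit outside the LTRs.

The associated publication concerns GATA2 mitotic bookmarking in definitive haematopoiesis, so the construct presumably allows imaging of the mutant protein's localisation in living cells.
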