Features (pLannotate 1.2.2; 30 found; start..end, strand, type, name):
    141..159     -  promoter       T7 promoter: promoter for bacteriophage T7 RNA polymerase
    167..322     +  CDS            lacZα (fragment): LacZα fragment of β-galactosidase; lacZ fragment
    327..755     +  rep_origin     f1 ori (sequence partly withheld): f1 bacteriophage origin of replication; arrow indicates direction of (+) strand synthesis
    808..912     +  promoter       AmpR promoter: bla
    913..1773    +  CDS            AmpR: β-lactamase; bla; confers resistance to ampicillin, carbenicillin, and related antibiotics
   1944..2532    +  rep_origin     ori: high-copy-number ColE1/pMB1/pBR322/pUC origin of replication
   2715..2807    +  CDS            lacI (fragment): lac repressor; lacI; The lac repressor binds to the lac operator to inhibit transcription in E. coli. This inhibition can be relieved by adding lactose or isopropyl-β-D-thiogalactopyranoside (IPTG).
   2820..2841    +  protein_bind   CAP binding site: CAP binding activates transcription in the presence of cAMP. E. coli catabolite activator protein
   2856..2886    +  promoter       lac promoter: promoter for the E. coli lac operon
   2894..2910    +  protein_bind   lac operator: The lac repressor binds to the lac operator to inhibit transcription in E. coli. This inhibition can be relieved by adding lactose or isopropyl-β-D-thiogalactopyranoside (IPTG). lac repressor encoded by lacI
   2955..2973    +  promoter       T3 promoter: promoter for bacteriophage T3 RNA polymerase
   3001..3227    +  promoter       RSV promoter: Rous sarcoma virus enhancer/promoter
   3228..3408    +  LTR            5' LTR (truncated): truncated 5' long terminal repeat (LTR) from HIV-1
   3455..3580    +  misc_feature   HIV-1 Ψ: packaging signal of human immunodeficiency virus type 1
   3564..3927    +  CDS            HIV-1 gag (fragment): gag protein from human immunodeficiency virus 1; gag
   4073..4306    +  misc_feature   RRE: The Rev response element (RRE) of HIV-1 allows for Rev-dependent mRNA export from the nucleus to the cytoplasm.
   4683..4783    +  CDS            Rev (fragment): human immunodeficiency virus 1 (HIV-1) Rev protein; rev; enhances nuclear export of unspliced and incompletely spliced viral mRNAs
   4802..4919    +  misc_feature   cPPT/CTS: central polypurine tract and central termination sequence of HIV-1
   4953..5354    +  promoter       SFFV promoter: spleen focus-forming virus long terminal repeat (LTR) promoter
   5364..5387    +  misc_feature   MCS (fragment): pBluescript multiple cloning site
   5394..6095    +  CDS            dTomato: dTomato is a basic (constitutively fluorescent) orange fluorescent protein published in 2004, derived from Discosoma sp.. It is reported to be a somewhat slowly-maturing dimer with low acid sensitivity.
   6096..7532    +  CDS            GATA2: GATA2_HUMAN - Experimental evidence at protein level: Swiss-Prot protein existence level 1. Transcriptional activator which regulates endothelin-1 gene expression in endothelial cells. Binds to the consensus sequence 5'- AGATAG-3'. From Homo sapiens (Human).
   7536..7561    +  misc_feature   MCS (fragment): pBluescript multiple cloning site
   7561..7620    +  CDS            S (fragment): HBSAG_WHV6 - Experimental evidence at transcript level: Swiss-Prot protein existence level 2. The middle envelope protein plays an important role in the budding of the virion. It is involved in the induction of budding in a nucleocapsid independent way. In this process the majority of envelope proteins bud to form subviral lipoprotein particles of 22 nm of diameter that do not contain a nucleocapsid (By similarity). From Woodchuck hepatitis B virus (isolate w64/pWS23) (WHV).
   7752..8155    +  misc_feature   WPRE: woodchuck hepatitis virus posttranscriptional regulatory element
   8157..8246    +  CDS            nef (fragment): NEF_HV1Z2 - Experimental evidence at protein level: Swiss-Prot protein existence level 1. Extracellular Nef protein targets CD4(+) T-lymphocytes for apoptosis by interacting with CXCR4 surface receptors. From Human immunodeficiency virus type 1 group M subtype D (isolate Z2/CDC-Z34) (HIV-1).
   8248..8481    +  LTR            3' LTR (ΔU3): self-inactivating 3' long terminal repeat (LTR) from HIV-1
   8553..8674    +  polyA_signal   SV40 poly(A) signal: SV40 polyadenylation signal
   8693..8714    +  rep_origin     SV40 ori (fragment): SV40 origin of replication
   8714..120     +  rep_origin     SV40 ori (across the origin): SV40 origin of replication
>Addgene plasmid #193081 | SFFV-mCh-GATA2-R362Q | addgene full sequence | sequence record 382430 | Addgene NGS Result
CGCCCAGTTCCGCCCATTCTCCGCCCCATGGCTGACTAATTTTTTTTATTTATGCAGAGGCCGAGGCCGC
CTCGGCCTCTGAGCTATTCCAGAAGTAGTGAGGAGGCTTTTTTGGAGGCCTAGGGACGTACCCAATTCGC
CCTATAGTGAGTCGTATTACGCGCGCTCACTGGCCGTCGTTTTACAACGTCGTGACTGGGAAAACCCTGG
CGTTACCCAACTTAATCGCCTTGCAGCACATCCCCCTTTCGCCAGCTGGCGTAATAGCGAAGAGGCCCGC
ACCGATCGCCCTTCCCAACAGTTGCGCAGCCTGAATGGCGAATGGG
[124 nt withheld, positions 327-450]
C
[91 nt withheld, positions 452-542]
A
[49 nt withheld, positions 544-592]
CCTTTGACGTTGGAGTCCACGTTCTTT
[37 nt withheld, positions 620-656]
ACCCTATCTCGGTCTATTCTTTTGATTTATAAGGGATTTTGCCGATTTCGGCCTATTGGTTAAAAAATGA
GCTGATTTAACAAAAATTTAACGCGAATTTTAACAAAATATTAACGCTTACAATTTAGGTGGCACTTTTC
GGGGAAATGTGCGCGGAACCCCTATTTGTTTATTTTTCTAAATACATTCAAATATGTATCCGCTCATGAG
ACAATAACCCTGATAAATGCTTCAATAATATTGAAAAAGGAAGAGTATGAGTATTCAACATTTCCGTGTC
GCCCTTATTCCCTTTTTTGCGGCATTTTGCCTTCCTGTTTTTGCTCACCCAGAAACGCTGGTGAAAGTAA
AAGATGCTGAAGATCAGTTGGGTGCACGAGTGGGTTACATCGAACTGGATCTCAACAGCGGTAAGATCCT
TGAGAGTTTTCGCCCCGAAGAACGTTTTCCAATGATGAGCACTTTTAAAGTTCTGCTATGTGGCGCGGTA
TTATCCCGTATTGACGCCGGGCAAGAGCAACTCGGTCGCCGCATACACTATTCTCAGAATGACTTGGTTG
AGTACTCACCAGTCACAGAAAAGCATCTTACGGATGGCATGACAGTAAGAGAATTATGCAGTGCTGCCAT
AACCATGAGTGATAACACTGCGGCCAACTTACTTCTGACAACGATCGGAGGACCGAAGGAGCTAACCGCT
TTTTTGCACAACATGGGGGATCATGTAACTCGCCTTGATCGTTGGGAACCGGAGCTGAATGAAGCCATAC
CAAACGACGAGCGTGACACCACGATGCCTGTAGCAATGGCAACAACGTTGCGCAAACTATTAACTGGCGA
ACTACTTACTCTAGCTTCCCGGCAACAATTAATAGACTGGATGGAGGCGGATAAAGTTGCAGGACCACTT
CTGCGCTCGGCCCTTCCGGCTGGCTGGTTTATTGCTGATAAATCTGGAGCCGGTGAGCGTGGGTCTCGCG
GTATCATTGCAGCACTGGGGCCAGATGGTAAGCCCTCCCGTATCGTAGTTATCTACACGACGGGGAGTCA
GGCAACTATGGATGAACGAAATAGACAGATCGCTGAGATAGGTGCCTCACTGATTAAGCATTGGTAACTG
TCAGACCAAGTTTACTCATATATACTTTAGATTGATTTAAAACTTCATTTTTAATTTAAAAGGATCTAGG
TGAAGATCCTTTTTGATAATCTCATGACCAAAATCCCTTAACGTGAGTTTTCGTTCCACTGAGCGTCAGA
CCCCGTAGAAAAGATCAAAGGATCTTCTTGAGATCCTTTTTTTCTGCGCGTAATCTGCTGCTTGCAAACA
AAAAAACCACCGCTACCAGCGGTGGTTTGTTTGCCGGATCAAGAGCTACCAACTCTTTTTCCGAAGGTAA
CTGGCTTCAGCAGAGCGCAGATACCAAATACTGTTCTTCTAGTGTAGCCGTAGTTAGGCCACCACTTCAA
GAACTCTGTAGCACCGCCTACATACCTCGCTCTGCTAATCCTGTTACCAGTGGCTGCTGCCAGTGGCGAT
AAGTCGTGTCTTACCGGGTTGGACTCAAGACGATAGTTACCGGATAAGGCGCAGCGGTCGGGCTGAACGG
GGGGTTCGTGCACACAGCCCAGCTTGGAGCGAACGACCTACACCGAACTGAGATACCTACAGCGTGAGCT
ATGAGAAAGCGCCACGCTTCCCGAAGGGAGAAAGGCGGACAGGTATCCGGTAAGCGGCAGGGTCGGAACA
GGAGAGCGCACGAGGGAGCTTCCAGGGGGAAACGCCTGGTATCTTTATAGTCCTGTCGGGTTTCGCCACC
TCTGACTTGAGCGTCGATTTTTGTGATGCTCGTCAGGGGGGCGGAGCCTATGGAAAAACGCCAGCAACGC
GGCCTTTTTACGGTTCCTGGCCTTTTGCTGGCCTTTTGCTCACATGTTCTTTCCTGCGTTATCCCCTGAT
TCTGTGGATAACCGTATTACCGCCTTTGAGTGAGCTGATACCGCTCGCCGCAGCCGAACGACCGAGCGCA
GCGAGTCAGTGAGCGAGGAAGCGGAAGAGCGCCCAATACGCAAACCGCCTCTCCCCGCGCGTTGGCCGAT
TCATTAATGCAGCTGGCACGACAGGTTTCCCGACTGGAAAGCGGGCAGTGAGCGCAACGCAATTAATGTG
AGTTAGCTCACTCATTAGGCACCCCAGGCTTTACACTTTATGCTTCCGGCTCGTATGTTGTGTGGAATTG
TGAGCGGATAACAATTTCACACAGGAAACAGCTATGACCATGATTACGCCAAGCGCGCAATTAACCCTCA
CTAAAGGGAACAAAAGCTGGAGCTGCAAGCTTAATGTAGTCTTATGCAATACTCTTGTAGTCTTGCAACA
TGGTAACGATGAGTTAGCAACATGCCTTACAAGGAGAGAAAAAGCACCGTGCATGCCGATTGGTGGAAGT
AAGGTGGTACGATCGTGCCTTATTAGGAAGGCAACAGACGGGTCTGACATGGATTGGACGAACCACTGAA
TTGCCGCATTGCAGAGATATTGTATTTAAGTGCCTAGCTCGATACATAAACGGGTCTCTCTGGTTAGACC
AGATCTGAGCCTGGGAGCTCTCTGGCTAACTAGGGAACCCACTGCTTAAGCCTCAATAAAGCTTGCCTTG
AGTGCTTCAAGTAGTGTGTGCCCGTCTGTTGTGTGACTCTGGTAACTAGAGATCCCTCAGACCCTTTTAG
TCAGTGTGGAAAATCTCTAGCAGTGGCGCCCGAACAGGGACTTGAAAGCGAAAGGGAAACCAGAGGAGCT
CTCTCGACGCAGGACTCGGCTTGCTGAAGCGCGCACGGCAAGAGGCGAGGGGCGGCGACTGGTGAGTACG
CCAAAAATTTTGACTAGCGGAGGCTAGAAGGAGAGAGATGGGTGCGAGAGCGTCAGTATTAAGCGGGGGA
GAATTAGATCGCGATGGGAAAAAATTCGGTTAAGGCCAGGGGGAAAGAAAAAATATAAATTAAAACATAT
AGTATGGGCAAGCAGGGAGCTAGAACGATTCGCAGTTAATCCTGGCCTGTTAGAAACATCAGAAGGCTGT
AGACAAATACTGGGACAGCTACAACCATCCCTTCAGACAGGATCAGAAGAACTTAGATCATTATATAATA
CAGTAGCAACCCTCTATTGTGTGCATCAAAGGATAGAGATAAAAGACACCAAGGAAGCTTTAGACAAGAT
AGAGGAAGAGCAAAACAAAAGTAAGACCACCGCACAGCAAGCGGCCGCTGATCTTCAGACCTGGAGGAGG
AGATATGAGGGACAATTGGAGAAGTGAATTATATAAATATAAAGTAGTAAAAATTGAACCATTAGGAGTA
GCACCCACCAAGGCAAAGAGAAGAGTGGTGCAGAGAGAAAAAAGAGCAGTGGGAATAGGAGCTTTGTTCC
TTGGGTTCTTGGGAGCAGCAGGAAGCACTATGGGCGCAGCGTCAATGACGCTGACGGTACAGGCCAGACA
ATTATTGTCTGGTATAGTGCAGCAGCAGAACAATTTGCTGAGGGCTATTGAGGCGCAACAGCATCTGTTG
CAACTCACAGTCTGGGGCATCAAGCAGCTCCAGGCAAGAATCCTGGCTGTGGAAAGATACCTAAAGGATC
AACAGCTCCTGGGGATTTGGGGTTGCTCTGGAAAACTCATTTGCACCACTGCTGTGCCTTGGAATGCTAG
TTGGAGTAATAAATCTCTGGAACAGATTTGGAATCACACGACCTGGATGGAGTGGGACAGAGAAATTAAC
AATTACACAAGCTTAATACACTCCTTAATTGAAGAATCGCAAAACCAGCAAGAAAAGAATGAACAAGAAT
TATTGGAATTAGATAAATGGGCAAGTTTGTGGAATTGGTTTAACATAACAAATTGGCTGTGGTATATAAA
ATTATTCATAATGATAGTAGGAGGCTTGGTAGGTTTAAGAATAGTTTTTGCTGTACTTTCTATAGTGAAT
AGAGTTAGGCAGGGATATTCACCATTATCGTTTCAGACCCACCTCCCAACCCCGAGGGGACCCGACAGGC
CCGAAGGAATAGAAGAAGAAGGTGGAGAGAGAGACAGAGACAGATCCATTCGATTAGTGAACGGATCTCG
ACGGTATCGGTTAACTTTTAAAAGAAAAGGGGGGATTGGGGGGTACAGTGCAGGGGAAAGAATAGTAGAC
ATAATAGCAACAGACATACAAACTAAAGAATTACAAAAACAAATTACAAAAATTCAAAATTTTATCGATC
ACGAGACTAGCCTCGAGCTGGCTGCAGTAACGCCATTTTGCAAGGCATGGAAAAATACCAAACCAAGAAT
AGAGAAGTTCAGATCAAGGGCGGGTACATGAAAATAGCTAACGTTGGGCCAAACAGGATATCTGCGGTGA
GCAGTTTCGGCCCCGGCCCGGGGCCAAGAACAGATGGTCACCGCAGTTTCGGCCCCGGCCCGAGGCCAAG
AACAGATGGTCCCCAGATATGGCCCAACCCTCAGCAGTTTCTTAAGACCCATCAGATGTTTCCAGGCTCC
CCCAAGGACCTGAAATGACCCTGCGCCTTATTTGAATTAACCAATCAGCCTGCTTCTCGCTTCTGTTCGC
GCGCTTCTGCTTCCCGAGCTCTATAAAAGAGCTCACAACCCCTCACTCGGCGCGCCAGTCCTCCGACAGA
CTGAGTCGGCCGGTCGAATCAAGCTTATCGATACCGTCGACGGATCCATGGTGAGCAAGGGCGAGGAGGT
CATCAAAGAGTTCATGCGCTTCAAGGTGCGCATGGAGGGCTCCATGAACGGCCACGAGTTCGAGATCGAG
GGCGAGGGCGAGGGCCGCCCCTACGAGGGCACCCAGACCGCCAAGCTGAAGGTGACCAAGGGCGGCCCCC
TGCCCTTCGCCTGGGACATCCTGTCCCCCCAGTTCATGTACGGCTCCAAGGCGTACGTGAAGCACCCCGC
CGACATCCCCGATTACAAGAAGCTGTCCTTCCCCGAGGGCTTCAAGTGGGAGCGCGTGATGAACTTCGAG
GACGGCGGTCTGGTGACCGTGACCCAGGACTCCTCCCTGCAGGACGGCACGCTGATCTACAAGGTGAAGA
TGCGCGGCACCAACTTCCCCCCCGACGGCCCCGTAATGCAGAAGAAGACCATGGGCTGGGAGGCCTCCAC
CGAGCGCCTGTACCCCCGCGACGGCGTGCTGAAGGGCGAGATCCACCAGGCCCTGAAGCTGAAGGACGGC
GGCCACTACCTGGTGGAGTTCAAGACCATCTACATGGCCAAGAAGCCCGTGCAACTGCCCGGCTACTACT
ACGTGGACACCAAGCTGGACATCACCTCCCACAACGAGGACTACACCATCGTGGAACAGTACGAGCGCTC
CGAGGGCCGCCACCACCTGTTCCTGTACGGCATGGACGAGCTGTACAAGGAGGTGGCGCCCGAGCAGCCG
CGCTGGATGGCGCACCCGGCCGTGCTGAATGCGCAGCACCCCGACTCACACCACCCGGGCCTGGCGCACA
ACTACATGGAACCCGCGCAGCTGCTGCCTCCAGACGAGGTGGACGTCTTCTTCAATCACCTCGACTCGCA
GGGCAACCCCTACTATGCCAACCCCGCTCACGCGCGGGCGCGCGTCTCCTACAGCCCCGCGCACGCCCGC
CTGACCGGAGGCCAGATGTGCCGCCCACACTTGTTGCACAGCCCGGGTTTGCCCTGGCTGGACGGGGGCA
AAGCAGCCCTCTCTGCCGCTGCGGCCCACCACCACAACCCCTGGACCGTGAGCCCCTTCTCCAAGACGCC
ACTGCACCCCTCAGCTGCTGGAGGCCCTGGAGGCCCACTCTCTGTGTACCCAGGGGCTGGGGGTGGGAGC
GGGGGAGGCAGCGGGAGCTCAGTGGCCTCCCTCACCCCTACAGCAGCCCACTCTGGCTCCCACCTTTTCG
GCTTCCCACCCACGCCACCCAAAGAAGTGTCTCCTGACCCTAGCACCACGGGGGCTGCGTCTCCAGCCTC
ATCTTCCGCGGGGGGTAGTGCAGCCCGAGGAGAGGACAAGGACGGCGTCAAGTACCAGGTGTCACTGACG
GAGAGCATGAAGATGGAAAGTGGCAGTCCCCTGCGCCCAGGCCTAGCTACTATGGGCACCCAGCCTGCTA
CACACCACCCCATCCCCACCTACCCCTCCTATGTGCCGGCGGCTGCCCACGACTACAGCAGCGGACTCTT
CCACCCCGGAGGCTTCCTGGGGGGACCGGCCTCCAGCTTCACCCCTAAGCAGCGCAGCAAGGCTCGTTCC
TGTTCAGAAGGCCGGGAGTGTGTCAACTGTGGGGCCACAGCCACCCCTCTCTGGCGGCGGGACGGCACCG
GCCACTACCTGTGCAATGCCTGTGGCCTCTACCACAAGATGAATGGGCAGAACCGACCACTCATCAAGCC
CAAGCGAAGACTGTCGGCCGCCAGAAGAGCCGGCACCTGTTGTGCAAATTGTCAGACGACAACCACCACC
TTATGGCGCCAAAACGCCAACGGGGACCCTGTCTGCAACGCCTGTGGCCTCTACTACAAGCTGCACAATG
TTAACAGGCCACTGACCATGAAGAAGGAAGGGATCCAGACTCGGAACCGGAAGATGTCCAACAAGTCCAA
GAAGAGCAAGAAAGGGGCGGAGTGCTTCGAGGAGCTGTCAAAGTGCATGCAGGAGAAGTCATCCCCCTTC
AGTGCAGCTGCCCTGGCTGGACACATGGCACCTGTGGGCCACCTCCCGCCCTTCAGCCACTCCGGACACA
TCCTGCCCACTCCGACGCCCATCCACCCCTCCTCCAGCCTCTCCTTCGGCCACCCCCACCCGTCCAGCAT
GGTGACCGCCATGGGCTAGGGATCCCCCGGGCTGCAGGAATTCGAGCATCTTACCGCCATTTATTCCCAT
ATTTGTTCTGTTTTTCTTGATTTGGGTATACATTTAAATGTTAATAAAACAAAATGGTGGGGCAATCATT
TACATTTTTAGGGATATGTAATTACTAGTTCAGGTGTATTGCCACAAGACAAACATGTTAAGAAACTTTC
CCGTTATTTACGCTCTGTTCCTGTTAATCAACCTCTGGATTACAAAATTTGTGAAAGATTGACTGATATT
CTTAACTATGTTGCTCCTTTTACGCTGTGTGGATATGCTGCTTTAATGCCTCTGTATCATGCTATTGCTT
CCCGTACGGCTTTCGTTTTCTCCTCCTTGTATAAATCCTGGTTGCTGTCTCTTTATGAGGAGTTGTGGCC
CGTTGTCCGTCAACGTGGCGTGGTGTGCTCTGTGTTTGCTGACGCAACCCCCACTGGCTGGGGCATTGCC
ACCACCTGTCAACTCCTTTCTGGGACTTTCGCTTTCCCCCTCCCGATCGCCACGGCAGAACTCATCGCCG
CCTGCCTTGCCCGCTGCTGGACAGGGGCTAGGTTGCTGGGCACTGATAATTCCGTGGTGTTGTCGGGGAA
GCTGACGTCCTTTGCAATTCGATATCAAGCTGTACCTTTAAGACCAATGACTTACAAGGCAGCTGTAGAT
CTTAGCCACTTTTTAAAAGAAAAGGGGGGACTGGAAGGGCTAATTCACTCCCAACGAAGACAAGATCTGC
TTTTTGCTTGTACTGGGTCTCTCTGGTTAGACCAGATCTGAGCCTGGGAGCTCTCTGGCTAACTAGGGAA
CCCACTGCTTAAGCCTCAATAAAGCTTGCCTTGAGTGCTTCAAGTAGTGTGTGCCCGTCTGTTGTGTGAC
TCTGGTAACTAGAGATCCCTCAGACCCTTTTAGTCAGTGTGGAAAATCTCTAGCAGTAGTAGTTCATGTC
ATCTTATTATTCAGTATTTATAACTTGCAAAGAAATGAATATCAGAGAGTGAGAGGAACTTGTTTATTGC
AGCTTATAATGGTTACAAATAAAGCAATAGCATCACAAATTTCACAAATAAAGCATTTTTTTCACTGCAT
TCTAGTTGTGGTTTGTCCAAACTCATCAATGTATCTTATCATGTCTGGCTCTAGCTATCCCGCCCCTAAC
TCCGCCCATCCCGCCCCTAACTC
